>Addgene plasmid #228588 | TMEM16F-I521K-peGFP-N1 | addgene full sequence | sequence record 454815 | Addgene NGS Result
TAGTTATTAATAGTAATCAATTACGGGGTCATTAGTTCATAGCCCATATATGGAGTTCCGCGTTACATAA
CTTACGGTAAATGGCCCGCCTGGCTGACCGCCCAACGACCCCCGCCCATTGACGTCAATAATGACGTATG
TTCCCATAGTAACGCCAATAGGGACTTTCCATTGACGTCAATGGGTGGAGTATTTACGGTAAACTGCCCA
CTTGGCAGTACATCAAGTGTATCATATGCCAAGTACGCCCCCTATTGACGTCAATGACGGTAAATGGCCC
GCCTGGCATTATGCCCAGTACATGACCTTATGGGACTTTCCTACTTGGCAGTACATCTACGTATTAGTCA
TCGCTATTACCATGGTGATGCGGTTTTGGCAGTACATCAATGGGCGTGGATAGCGGTTTGACTCACGGGG
ATTTCCAAGTCTCCACCCCATTGACGTCAATGGGAGTTTGTTTTGGCACCAAAATCAACGGGACTTTCCA
AAATGTCGTAACAACTCCGCCCCATTGACGCAAATGGGCGGTAGGCGTGTACGGTGGGAGGTCTATATAA
GCAGAGCTGGTTTAGTGAACCGTCAGATCCGCTAGCGCTACCGGACTCAGATCTCGAGCTCAAGCTTCGA
ATTCTGCAGTCGACGGTACCGCGGGCCACCATGACTAGGAAGGTCCTGCTGAACATGGAGCTGGAGGAGG
ACGACGATGAGGATGGAGACATTGTGCTGGAAAACTTTGACCAGACAATTGTCTGCCCCACCTTTGGATC
ACTGGAGAATCAGCAGGACTTCAGGACTCCAGAGTTTGAAGAATTTAACGGGAAGCCCGACTCCCTCTTT
TTCACCGATGGCCAGAGGCGAATCGACTTCATCCTCGTGTATGAAGATGAGAGCAAAAAGGAGAACAATA
AGAAAGGGACAAATGAGAAACAGAAGAGGAAAAGACAAGCATACGAATCTAACCTTATCTGCCATGGGCT
GCAGCTGGAAGCAACAAGATCTGTTTCTGATGACAAGCTTGTGTTCGTAAAAGTGCACGCGCCCTGGGAA
GTGCTGTGCACCTATGCTGAGATCATGCACATCAAACTCCCGCTAAAGCCAAACGACCTGAAAACGCGCT
CGCCCTTTGGCAACCTCAACTGGTTCACCAAGGTCCTCCGGGTGAACGAGAGTGTCATCAAGCCAGAGCA
GGAGTTCTTCACTGCCCCTTTTGAGAAGAGCCGGATGAATGATTTCTACATCCTCGATAGAGATTCCTTC
TTCAACCCTGCCACCAGAAGCCGCATTGTTTATTTCATCCTCTCTCGGGTCAAATACCAAGTGATGAACA
ACGTTAACAAATTTGGGATTAATAGACTGGTCAGCTCTGGAATCTACAAAGCAGCGTTTCCTCTGCACGA
CTGCAGATTCAACTATGAGTCGGAGGACATCAGTTGTCCTAGCGAGCGTTACCTCCTGTACAGAGAATGG
GCTCACCCTCGGAGTATATACAAGAAGCAGCCCTTGGATCTTATCAGGAAGTATTACGGCGAGAAGATTG
GAATCTACTTTGCTTGGCTGGGCTATTACACGCAGATGCTCCTTCTCGCAGCTGTGGTGGGCGTGGCCTG
CTTCCTCTATGGATATCTTGATCAGGATAACTGCACTTGGAGCAAAGAGGTCTGTGATCCTGACATCGGT
GGCCAGATCCTGATGTGCCCCCAGTGTGACAGGCTGTGTCCGTTCTGGAGGCTGAATATCACCTGTGAAT
CTTCTAAGAAATTGTGCATCTTTGACAGTTTTGGAACCCTGATCTTCGCTGTATTTATGGGAGTGTGGGT
TACATTGTTTTTGGAGTTTTGGAAGCGGCGCCAGGCAGAGCTCGAATATGAATGGGACACCGTTGAGCTA
CAGCAAGAGGAACAGGCCCGGCCAGAGTATGAGGCCCAGTGCAATCACGTGGTGATAAACGAGATCACTC
AGGAGGAGGAGCGCATCCCATTTACCACCTGTGGGAAGTGCATCCGGGTCACGCTGTGTGCGAGCGCCGT
CTTCTTCTGGATCCTGCTCATCATCGCCTCTGTGATCGGGATCATTGTCTACAGGCTGTCCGTGTTCATC
GTATTTTCCACAACGCTCCCCAAGAACCCCAACGGGACAGACCCGATCCAGAAGTACCTGACCCCACAGA
TGGCCACATCCATCACAGCCTCCATCATCAGCTTCATCATCAAGATGATCCTCAACACGATCTACGAGAA
GGTGGCCATCATGATCACCAACTTCGAGCTCCCAAGGACCCAGACGGATTATGAGAACAGCCTGACCATG
AAGATGTTCTTGTTCCAGTTTGTCAACTATTACTCCTCATGCTTCTACATCGCATTCTTCAAGGGCAAAT
TCGTGGGCTATCCCGGGGACCCAGTGTACTTGCTGGGCAAATACAGAAGCGAAGAGTGTGACCCGGGGGG
CTGCCTCCTTGAACTGACCACACAGCTGACGATCATCATGGGGGGAAAGGCAATCTGGAACAACATACAA
GAAGTCTTGCTCCCATGGGTTATGAATCTAATTGGACGATATAAAAGAGTCTCGGGATCAGAAAAGATAA
CCCCACGATGGGAACAGGATTACCATCTGCAGCCCATGGGCAAGCTGGGATTGTTCTATGAGTATCTTGA
AATGATTATTCAGTTTGGGTTCGTCACTTTATTTGTGGCCTCTTTCCCACTGGCTCCCCTGCTGGCTCTG
GTGAACAATATTTTGGAAATAAGAGTGGACGCGTGGAAGCTCACAACCCAGTTTAGGCGCATGGTGCCCG
AAAAAGCCCAGGATATCGGCGCGTGGCAGCCCATCATGCAAGGAATAGCCATCCTGGCCGTGGTGACCAA
CGCCATGATCATTGCTTTCACATCAGACATGATCCCCCGCCTGGTGTATTATTGGTCTTTCTCTATCCCT
CCCTACGGGGACCACACTTATTACACCATGGACGGCTACATCAACAACACTCTCTCTGTCTTCAACATCA
CGGACTTCAAGAACACAGACAAAGAAAACCCATACATTGGGCTTGGTAACTATACCTTGTGCAGGTACCG
TGACTTCCGAAACCCACCTGGGCACCCACAAGAGTATAAACACAACATCTACTATTGGCACGTGATTGCC
GCCAAGCTGGCCTTCATCATTGTCATGGAGCACATCATCTACTCTGTGAAGTTCTTCATTTCCTACGCAA
TTCCAGATGTGTCCAAAATCACGAAAAGCAAGATCAAGAGGGAGAAATACCTCACGCAGAAGTTGCTTCA
CGAGAGTCACCTCAAAGACCTGACCAAAAACATGGGGATCATCGCCGAGAGGATAGGAGGAACGGTTGAC
AACAGCGTGCGGCCAAAACTCGAAGCACCGGTCGCCACCATGGTGAGCAAGGGCGAGGAGCTGTTCACCG
GGGTGGTGCCCATCCTGGTCGAGCTGGACGGCGACGTAAACGGCCACAAGTTCAGCGTGTCCGGCGAGGG
CGAGGGCGATGCCACCTACGGCAAGCTGACCCTGAAGTTCATCTGCACCACCGGCAAGCTGCCCGTGCCC
TGGCCCACCCTCGTGACCACCCTGACCTACGGCGTGCAGTGCTTCAGCCGCTACCCCGACCACATGAAGC
AGCACGACTTCTTCAAGTCCGCCATGCCCGAAGGCTACGTCCAGGAGCGCACCATCTTCTTCAAGGACGA
CGGCAACTACAAGACCCGCGCCGAGGTGAAGTTCGAGGGCGACACCCTGGTGAACCGCATCGAGCTGAAG
GGCATCGACTTCAAGGAGGACGGCAACATCCTGGGGCACAAGCTGGAGTACAACTACAACAGCCACAACG
TCTATATCATGGCCGACAAGCAGAAGAACGGCATCAAGGTGAACTTCAAGATCCGCCACAACATCGAGGA
CGGCAGCGTGCAGCTCGCCGACCACTACCAGCAGAACACCCCCATCGGCGACGGCCCCGTGCTGCTGCCC
GACAACCACTACCTGAGCACCCAGTCCGCCCTGAGCAAAGACCCCAACGAGAAGCGCGATCACATGGTCC
TGCTGGAGTTCGTGACCGCCGCCGGGATCACTCTCGGCATGGACGAGCTGTACAAGTAAAGCGGCCGCGA
CTCTAGATCATAATCAGCCATACCACATTTGTAGAGGTTTTACTTGCTTTAAAAAACCTCCCACACCTCC
CCCTGAACCTGAAACATAAAATGAATGCAATTGTTGTTGTTAACTTGTTTATTGCAGCTTATAATGGTTA
CAAATAAAGCAATAGCATCACAAATTTCACAAATAAAGCATTTTTTTCACTGCATTCTAGTTGTGGTTTG
TCCAAACTCATCAATGTATCTTAAGGCGTAAATTGTAAGCGTTAATATTTTGTTAAAATTCGCGTTAAAT
TTTTGTTAAATCAGCTCATTTTTTAACCAATAGGCCGAAATCGGCAAAATCCCTTATAAATCAAAAGAAT
AGACCGAGATAGGGT
[37 nt withheld, positions 4496-4532]
AAAGAACGTGGACTCCAACGTCAAAGG
[49 nt withheld, positions 4560-4608]
T
[91 nt withheld, positions 4610-4700]
G
[124 nt withheld, positions 4702-4825]
CAGGTGGCACTTTTCGGGGAAATGTGCGCGGAACCCCTATTTGTTTATTTTTCTAAATACATTCAAATAT
GTATCCGCTCATGAGACAATAACCCTGATAAATGCTTCAATAATATTGAAAAAGGAAGAGTCCTGAGGCG
GAAAGAACCAGCTGTGGAATGTGTGTCAGTTAGGGTGTGGAAAGTCCCCAGGCTCCCCAGCAGGCAGAAG
TATGCAAAGCATGCATCTCAATTAGTCAGCAACCAGGTGTGGAAAGTCCCCAGGCTCCCCAGCAGGCAGA
AGTATGCAAAGCATGCATCTCAATTAGTCAGCAACCATAGTCCCGCCCCTAACTCCGCCCATCCCGCCCC
TAACTCCGCCCAGTTCCGCCCATTCTCCGCCCCATGGCTGACTAATTTTTTTTATTTATGCAGAGGCCGA
GGCCGCCTCGGCCTCTGAGCTATTCCAGAAGTAGTGAGGAGGCTTTTTTGGAGGCCTAGGCTTTTGCAAA
GATCGATCAAGAGACAGGATGAGGATCGTTTCGCATGATTGAACAAGATGGATTGCACGCAGGTTCTCCG
GCCGCTTGGGTGGAGAGGCTATTCGGCTATGACTGGGCACAACAGACAATCGGCTGCTCTGATGCCGCCG
TGTTCCGGCTGTCAGCGCAGGGGCGCCCGGTTCTTTTTGTCAAGACCGACCTGTCCGGTGCCCTGAATGA
ACTGCAAGACGAGGCAGCGCGGCTATCGTGGCTGGCCACGACGGGCGTTCCTTGCGCAGCTGTGCTCGAC
GTTGTCACTGAAGCGGGAAGGGACTGGCTGCTATTGGGCGAAGTGCCGGGGCAGGATCTCCTGTCATCTC
ACCTTGCTCCTGCCGAGAAAGTATCCATCATGGCTGATGCAATGCGGCGGCTGCATACGCTTGATCCGGC
TACCTGCCCATTCGACCACCAAGCGAAACATCGCATCGAGCGAGCACGTACTCGGATGGAAGCCGGTCTT
GTCGATCAGGATGATCTGGACGAAGAGCATCAGGGGCTCGCGCCAGCCGAACTGTTCGCCAGGCTCAAGG
CGAGCATGCCCGACGGCGAGGATCTCGTCGTGACCCATGGCGATGCCTGCTTGCCGAATATCATGGTGGA
AAATGGCCGCTTTTCTGGATTCATCGACTGTGGCCGGCTGGGTGTGGCGGACCGCTATCAGGACATAGCG
TTGGCTACCCGTGATATTGCTGAAGAGCTTGGCGGCGAATGGGCTGACCGCTTCCTCGTGCTTTACGGTA
TCGCCGCTCCCGATTCGCAGCGCATCGCCTTCTATCGCCTTCTTGACGAGTTCTTCTGAGCGGGACTCTG
GGGTTCGAAATGACCGACCAAGCGACGCCCAACCTGCCATCACGAGATTTCGATTCCACCGCCGCCTTCT
ATGAAAGGTTGGGCTTCGGAATCGTTTTCCGGGACGCCGGCTGGATGATCCTCCAGCGCGGGGATCTCAT
GCTGGAGTTCTTCGCCCACCCTAGGGGGAGGCTAACTGAAACACGGAAGGAGACAATACCGGAAGGAACC
CGCGCTATGACGGCAATAAAAAGACAGAATAAAACGCACGGTGTTGGGTCGTTTGTTCATAAACGCGGGG
TTCGGTCCCAGGGCTGGCACTCTGTCGATACCCCACCGAGACCCCATTGGGGCCAATACGCCCGCGTTTC
TTCCTTTTCCCCACCCCACCCCCCAAGTTCGGGTGAAGGCCCAGGGCTCGCAGCCAACGTCGGGGCGGCA
GGCCCTGCCATAGCCTCAGGTTACTCATATATACTTTAGATTGATTTAAAACTTCATTTTTAATTTAAAA
GGATCTAGGTGAAGATCCTTTTTGATAATCTCATGACCAAAATCCCTTAACGTGAGTTTTCGTTCCACTG
AGCGTCAGACCCCGTAGAAAAGATCAAAGGATCTTCTTGAGATCCTTTTTTTCTGCGCGTAATCTGCTGC
TTGCAAACAAAAAAACCACCGCTACCAGCGGTGGTTTGTTTGCCGGATCAAGAGCTACCAACTCTTTTTC
CGAAGGTAACTGGCTTCAGCAGAGCGCAGATACCAAATACTGTTCTTCTAGTGTAGCCGTAGTTAGGCCA
CCACTTCAAGAACTCTGTAGCACCGCCTACATACCTCGCTCTGCTAATCCTGTTACCAGTGGCTGCTGCC
AGTGGCGATAAGTCGTGTCTTACCGGGTTGGACTCAAGACGATAGTTACCGGATAAGGCGCAGCGGTCGG
GCTGAACGGGGGGTTCGTGCACACAGCCCAGCTTGGAGCGAACGACCTACACCGAACTGAGATACCTACA
GCGTGAGCTATGAGAAAGCGCCACGCTTCCCGAAGGGAGAAAGGCGGACAGGTATCCGGTAAGCGGCAGG
GTCGGAACAGGAGAGCGCACGAGGGAGCTTCCAGGGGGAAACGCCTGGTATCTTTATAGTCCTGTCGGGT
TTCGCCACCTCTGACTTGAGCGTCGATTTTTGTGATGCTCGTCAGGGGGGCGGAGCCTATGGAAAAACGC
CAGCAACGCGGCCTTTTTACGGTTCCTGGCCTTTTGCTGGCCTTTTGCTCACATGTTCTTTCCTGCGTTA
TCCCCTGATTCTGTGGATAACCGTATTACCGCCATGCAT
Features (pLannotate 1.2.2; 15 found; start..end, strand, type, name):
     61..364     +  enhancer       CMV enhancer: human cytomegalovirus immediate early enhancer
    365..568     +  promoter       CMV promoter: human cytomegalovirus (CMV) immediate early promoter
    591..657     +  misc_feature   MCS (fragment): multiple cloning site
    661..3384    +  CDS            Ano6: ANO6_MOUSE - Also known as Tmem16f From Mus musculus (Mouse).
   3400..4119    +  CDS            EGFP: the original enhanced GFP (Yang et al., 1996) mammalian codon-optimized
   4136..4219    +  CDS            large T antigen (fragment): large T antigen from SV40 (simian virus 40)
   4242..4363    +  polyA_signal   SV40 poly(A) signal: SV40 polyadenylation signal
   4397..4825    -  rep_origin     f1 ori (sequence partly withheld): f1 bacteriophage origin of replication; arrow indicates direction of (+) strand synthesis
   4852..4956    +  promoter       AmpR promoter: bla
   4958..5315    +  promoter       SV40 promoter: SV40 enhancer and early promoter
   5350..6144    +  CDS            NeoR/KanR: aminoglycoside phosphotransferase from Tn5; aph(3')-II (or nptII); confers resistance to neomycin, kanamycin, and G418 (Geneticin®)
   6165..6317    +  CDS            ble (fragment): BLE_KLEPN - Experimental evidence at protein level: Swiss-Prot protein existence level 1. Binding protein with a strong affinity to the bleomycin family of antibiotics. Binds to CL990; an antimitotic-antibiotic compound. From Klebsiella pneumoniae.
   6376..6423    +  polyA_signal   HSV TK poly(A) signal: herpes simplex virus thymidine kinase polyadenylation signal (Cole and Stacy, 1985)
   6514..6530    -  polyA_signal   bGH poly(A) signal (fragment): bovine growth hormone polyadenylation signal
   6752..7340    +  rep_origin     ori: high-copy-number ColE1/pMB1/pBR322/pUC origin of replication
