[The description below was written by a language model from this plasmid's Addgene catalogue record and pLannotate feature annotations shown in this document.]
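Description:
TMEM16F-I521K-peGFP-N1 is a mammalian expression plasmid of about 7.5 kb, built on the peGFP-N1 backbone, that produces a mutant mouse TMEM16F (anoctamin 6, Ano6; transcript variant 2) fused at its C terminus to EGFP. The Ano6 coding sequence sits just downstream of the remnant of the multiple cloning site and is transcribed from the human cytomegalovirus immediate-early enhancer and promoter. EGFP follows after a short linker, and the transcript is terminated by the SV40 polyadenylation signal. According to the record, the insert carries the I521K point substitution and also lacks the first three N-terminal residues (MQM).

The plasmid is maintained in E. coli at high copy through a ColE1/pUC-type origin and is selected with kanamycin. Resistance comes from the Tn5 aminoglycoside phosphotransferase (NeoR/KanR) gene, which has a dual promoter arrangement. A bacterial bla promoter drives it in E. coli, while the SV40 enhancer/early promoter drives it in mammalian cells, where it can confer G418 resistance, with the HSV TK poly(A) signal ending the transcript. An f1 origin is also present, which in principle allows production of single-stranded DNA. The short large T antigen, ble and bGH poly(A) fragments in the feature table appear to be backbone remnants or annotation artefacts rather than functional elements.

The stated purpose is expression of the GFP-tagged mutant in mammalian cells, where the fluorescent tag lets transfected cells be identified and the protein's localisation followed. The associated publication concerns the capacity of TMEM16 and OSCA/TMEM63 family proteins to permeate ions and phospholipids, which suggests the I521K mutant was used to probe these activities, although the record does not describe the mutation's specific effect.
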