Addgene plasmid #228588: TMEM16F-I521K-peGFP-N1
Purpose: Expresses TMEM16F-I521K-peGFP in mammalian cells
Depositing lab: Huanghe Yang. Depositing organization: Duke University. Publication: TMEM16 and OSCA/TMEM63 proteins share a conserved potential to permeate ions and phospholipids. Lowry AJ, Liang P, Song M, Serena Wan YC, Pei ZM, Yang H, Zhang Y. bioRxiv [Preprint]. 2024 Sep 3:2024.02.04.578431. doi: 10.1101/2024.02.04.578431. PubMed 38370744.
Backbone
  Vector backbone: peGFP-N1
  Vector type: Mammalian Expression
Growth in bacteria
  Bacterial resistance: Kanamycin, 50 μg/mL
  Growth temperature: 37°C
  Growth strain: DH5alpha
  Copy number: High Copy
Gene/Insert
  Gene/Insert name: TMEM16F/anoctamin 6 (Ano6), transcript variant 2
  Species: M. musculus (mouse)
  Mutation: I521K plus a 3 amino acid N-terminal truncation (MQM)
  Entrez Gene: Ano6 (a.k.a. 2900059G15Rik, F730003B03Rik, Tmem16f)
  Tag / fusion protein: EGFP (C terminal on insert)
  Cloning method: Other
  Sequencing primers: 5′ N/A
Terms and licenses: Academic/Nonprofit Terms; Industry Terms: Not Available to Industry
Depositor comments: Please visit https://doi.org/10.1101/2024.02.04.578431 for bioRxiv preprint.
How to cite: TMEM16F-I521K-peGFP-N1 was a gift from Huanghe Yang (Addgene plasmid # 228588 ; http://n2t.net/addgene:228588 ; RRID:Addgene_228588)
